>Addgene plasmid #146480 | pAc5.1B-EGFP-DmGW182-delM2-delDUF-delCterm_H | depositor full sequence | sequence record 288925 | Full Sequence
CTTCAAGGAATTAATTCTATATTCTAAAAACACAAATGATACTTCTAAAAAAAATCATGAATGGCATCAA
CTCTGAATCAAATCTTTGCAGATGCACCTACTTCTCATTTCCACTGTCACATCATTTTTCCAGATCTCGC
TGCCTGTTATGTGGCCCACAAACCAAGACACGTTTTATGGCCATTAAAGCTGGCTGATCGTCGCCAAACA
CCAAATACATATCAATATGTACATTCGAGAAAGAAGCGATCAAAGAAGCGTCTTCGGGCGAGTAGGAGAA
TGCGGAGGAGAAGGAGAACGAGCTGATCTAGTATCTCTCCACAATCCAATGCCAACTGACCAACTGGCCA
TATTCGGAGCAATTTGAAGCCAATTTCCATCGCCTGGCGATCGCTCCATTCTTGGCTATATGTTTTTCAC
CGTTCCCGGGGCCATTTTCAAAGACTCGTCGGTAAGATAAGATTGTGTCACTCGCTGTCTCTCTTCATTT
GTCGAAGAATGCTGAGGAATTTCGCGATGACGTCGGCGAGTATTTTGAAGAATGAGAATAATTTGTATTT
ATACGAAAATCAGTTAGTGGAATTTTCTACAAAAACATGTTATCTATAGATAATTTTGTTGCAAAATATG
TTGACTATGACAAAGATTGTATGTATATACCTTTAATGTATTCTCATTTTCTTATGTATTTATAATGGCA
ATGATGATACTGATGATATTTTAAGATGATGCCAGACCACAGGCTGATTTCTGCGTCTTTTGCCGAACGC
AGTGCATGTGCGGTTGTTGTTTTTTGGAATAGTTTCAATTTTCGGACTGTCCGCTTTGATTTCAGTTTCT
TGGCTTATTCAAAAAGCAAAGTAAAGCCAAAAAAGCGAGATGGCAATACCAAATGCGGCAAAACGGTAGT
GGAAGGAAAGGGGTGCGGGGCAGCGGAAGGAAGGGTGGGGCGGGGCGTGGCGGGGTCTGTGGCTGGGCGC
GACGTCACCGACGTTGGAGCCACTCCTTTGACCATGTGTGCGTGTGTGTATTATTCGTGTCTCGCCACTC
GCCGGTTGTTTTTTTCTTTTTATCTCGCTCTCTCTAGCGCCATCTCGTACGCATGCTCAACGCACCGCAT
GTTGCCGTGTCCTTTATGCGTCATTTTGGCTCGAAATAGGCAATTATTTAAACAAAGATTAGTCAACGAA
AACGCTAAAATAAATAAGTCTACAATATGGTTACTTATTGCCATGTGTGTGCAGCCAACGATAGCAACAA
AAGCAACAACACAGTGGCTTTCCCTCTTTCACTTTTTGTTTGCAAGCGCGTGCGAGCAAGACGGCACGAC
CGGCAAACGCAATTACGCTGACAAAGAGCAGACGAAGTTTTGGCCGAAAAACATCAAGGCGCCTGATACG
AATGCATTTGCAATAACAATTGCGATATTTAATATTGTTTATGAAGCTGTTTGACTTCAAAACACACAAA
AAAAAAAATAAAACAAATTATTTGAAAGAGAATTAGGAATCGGACAGCTTATCGTTACGGGCTAACAGCA
CACCGAGACGAAATAGCTTACCTGACGTCACAGCCTCTGGAAGAACTGCCGCCAAGCAGAGAGAGAGAGA
AAAAGAGGGAGAGCAGCTTAGACCGCATGTGCTTGTGTGTGAGGCGTCTCTCTCTTCGTCTCCTGTTTGC
GCAAACGCATAGACTGCACTGAGAAAATCGATTACCTATTTTTTATGAATGAATATTTGCACTATTACTA
TTCAAAACTATTAAGATAGCAATCACATTCAATAGCCAAATACTATACCACCTGAGCGATGCAACGAAAT
GATCAATTTGAGCAAAAATGCTGCATATTTAGGACGGCATCATTATAGAAATGCTTCTTGCTGTGTACTT
TTCTCTCGTCTGGCAGCTGTTTCGCCGTTATTGTTAAAACCGGCTTAAGTTAGGTGTGTTTTCTACGACT
AGTGATGCCCCTACTAGAAGATGTGTGTTGCACAAATGTCCCTGAATAACCAATTTGAAGTGCAGATAGC
AGTAAACGTAAGCTAATATGAATATTATTTAACTGTAATGTTTTAATATCGCTGGACATTACTAATAAAC
CCACTATAAACACATGTACATATGTATGTTTTGGCATACAATGAGTAGTTGGGGAAAAAATGTGTAAAAG
CACCGTGACCATCACAGCATAAAGATAACCAGCTGAAGTATCGAATATGAGTAACCCCCAAATTGAATCA
CATGCCGCAACTGATAGGACCCATGGAAGTACACTCTTCATGGCGATATACAAGACACACACAAGCACGA
ACACCCAGTTGCGGAGGAAATTCTCCGTAAATGAAAACCCAATCGGCGAACAATTCATACCCATATATGG
TAAAAGTTTTGAACGCGACTTGAGAGCGGAGAGCATTGCGGCTGATAAGGTTTTAGCGCTAAGCGGGCTT
TATAAAACGGGCTGCGGGACCAGTTTTCATATCACTACCGTTTGAGTTCTTGTGCTGTGTGGATACTCCT
CCCGACACAAAGCCGCTCCATCAGCCAGCAGTCGTCTAATCCAGAGACCCCGGATCGGGGTACCAACATG
GTGAGCAAGGGCGAGGAGCTGTTCACCGGGGTGGTGCCCATCCTGGTCGAGCTGGACGGCGACGTAAACG
GCCACAAGTTCAGCGTGTCCGGCGAGGGCGAGGGCGATGCCACCTACGGCAAGCTGACCCTGAAGTTCAT
CTGCACCACCGGCAAGCTGCCCGTGCCCTGGCCCACCCTCGTGACCACCCTGACCTACGGCGTGCAGTGC
TTCAGCCGCTACCCCGACCACATGAAGCAGCACGACTTCTTCAAGTCCGCCATGCCCGAAGGCTACGTCC
AGGAGCGCACCATCTTCTTCAAGGACGACGGCAACTACAAGACCCGCGCCGAGGTGAAGTTCGAGGGCGA
CACCCTGGTGAACCGCATCGAGCTGAAGGGCATCGACTTCAAGGAGGACGGCAACATCCTGGGGCACAAG
CTGGAGTACAACTACAACAGCCACAACGTCTATATCATGGCCGACAAGCAGAAGAACGGCATCAAGGTGA
ACTTCAAGATCCGCCACAACATCGAGGACGGCAGCGTGCAGCTCGCCGACCACTACCAGCAGAACACCCC
CATCGGCGACGGCCCCGTGCTGCTGCCCGACAACCACTACCTGAGCACCCAGTCCGCCCTGAGCAAAGAC
CCCAACGAGAAGCGCGATCACATGGTCCTGCTGGAGTTCGTGACCGCCGCCGGGATCACTCTCGGCATGG
ACGAGCTGTACAAGCCAAGCTTGAATTCTGCAGATATCCAGCACAGTGGCGGCCGCATGCGTGAAGCCCT
TTTTTCCCAAGATGGCTGGGGCTGTCAGCATGTTAACCAGGATACTAATTGGGAAGTTCCCAGTTCGCCA
GAACCAGCCAATAAGGATGCACCCGGTCCACCAATGTGGAAGCCAAGCATTAACAATGGTACTGATCTTT
GGGAGTCCAATTTGAGAAACGGAGGTCAGCCGGCCGCACAGCAAGTTCCAAAGCCGTCGTGGGGTCATAC
ACCATCCTCTAACTTAGGTGGAACATGGGGTGAGGACGACGATGGCGCCGATAGTAGTAGTGTGTGGACT
GGAGGAGCTGTTAGCAACGCGGGATCCGGAGCTGCAGTGGGAGTAAACCAAGCCGGAGTTAATGTCGGTC
CAGGCGGTGTTGTTTCGTCTGGCGGACCTCAGTGGGGACAAGGTGTCGTTGGCGTCGGACTTGGATCAAC
TGGAGGTAACGGGTCAAGCAATATAACTGGATCGTCTGGAGTCGCAACAGGTAGTAGCGGAAACTCCAGC
AACGCTGGTAACGGTTGGGGAGACCCTCGTGAAATACGCCCTTTGGGAGTTGGTGGCTCCATGGATATTC
GAAATGTTGAACATCGCGGCGGTAACGGTTCTGGAGCAACTTCGAGCGATCCACGAGACATTCGCATGAT
CGATCCGCGTGACCCTATTCGAGGAGATCCCCGTGGAATATCTGGTCGTCTTAATGGGACCTCTGAAATG
TGGGGTCATCATCCACAAATGTCCCATAACCAGTTGCAAGGTATCAACAAAATGGTTGGTCAAAGTGTAG
CAACTGCCAGCACCAGTGTCGGAACATCTGGCTCGGGCATCGGTCCTGGAGGTCCCGGTCCTAGTACAGT
ATCAGGCAATATCCCAACACAGTGGGGGCCTGCTCAACCGGTAAGCGTTGGTGTAAGTGGTCCCAAAGAC
ATGTCAAAACAGATAAGTGGATGGGAGGAACCATCACCACCGCCTCAGCGTCGCAGTATTCCTAACTACG
ATGATGGTACATCGTTGTGGGGTCAGCAAACTCGTGTTCCCGCTGCAAGCGGTCACTGGAAAGACATGAC
TGATTCGATAGGTCGTAGTAGTCATCTCATGCGTGGCCAAAGCCAAACGGGAGGTATAGGAATAGCCGGC
GTTGGAAATAGCAATGTTCCAGTGGGAGCCAATCCAAGTAATCCTATAAGCAGTGTAGTTGGACCTCAAG
CCCGGATTCCATCTGTGGGCGGCGTACAACACAAACCAGACGGCGGCGCTATGTGGGTGCATTCCGGCAA
TGTAGGTGGCAGAAATAATGTTGCTGCTGTTACTACTTGGGGAGATGACACTCATAGCGTTAATGTCGGC
GCTCCCAGCAGTGGCAGTGTATCCAGCAACAATTGGGTTGATGACAAGTCCAACTCAACCTTGGCACAAA
ACTCTTGGAGCGACCCGGCCCCTGTTGGAGTTAGTTGGGGCAATAAGCAAAGCAAACCGCCAAGCAATAG
TGCTTCATCAGGTTGGAGCACTGCTGCGGGCGTGGTGGATGGGGTTGATCTAGGATCTGAGTGGAACACG
CACGGGGGGATTATTGGAAAATCTCAGCAACAACAAAAACTAGCGGGACTTAACGTGGGAATGGTGAACG
TAATTAACGCGGAGATCATTAAGCAAAGCAAGCAATACAGGATCCTTGTCGAGAACGGCTTTAAAAAGGA
AGATGTAGAGCGGGCATTAGTGATTGCTAATATGAACATCGAAGAGGCAGCCGATATGCTCCGTGCCAAC
TCATCCCTATCAATGGATGGTTGGCGTCGACATGATGAGTCCCTTGGATCTTATGCCGACCACAATAGTT
CAACAAGCAGCGGTGGATTTGCTGGTCGTTACCCGGTCAACAGTGGACAACCTTCAATGTCCTTTCCTCA
TAATAACCTTATGAATAACATGGGAGGTACCGCTGTTACTGGAGGTAACAACAATACAAACATGACAGCT
TTACAGGTGCAAAAGTATTTAAATCAAGGGCAACATGGTGTCGCTGTTGGACCGCAAGCCGTTGGTAATT
CTTCAGCAGTATCTGTCGGATTTGGTCAGAACACGTCTAACGCAGCAGTGGCAGGAGCAGCCTCTGTAAA
TATAGCAGCAAATACAAACAACCAACCGTCTGGTCAGCAAATTCGCATGCTAGGCCAGCAAATTCAGTTG
GCCATTCATAGTGGTTTCATATCTAGTCAGATATTGACTCAACCGCTAACTCAAACAACCCTTAACCTTT
TAAACCAACTTCTTAGCAATATTAAGCATCTCCAGGCTGCGCAGCAATCCCTTACCCGCGGGGGAAATGT
CAATCCAATGGCAGTGAATGTGGCTATATCTAAATACAAGCAGCAAATCCAGAATTTACAGAACCAGATA
AATGCACAACAGGCTGTGTATGTAAAACAGCAAAATATGCAACCAACTTCACAACAACAACAGCCCCAAC
AACAGCAACTTCCTTCTGTTCATCTAAGTAACTCAGGCAACGACTATTTAAGAGGTCACGATGCAATAAA
TAATTTGCAAAGCAACTTTTCTGAGCTCAATATTAATAAGCCAAGTGGATATCAAGGAGCGTCCAATCAA
CAATCCCGATTAAATCAGTGGAAGCTTCCAGTATTAGATAAGGAGATCAACTCTGACAGTACGGAATTTT
CTCGTGCCCCAGGTGCAACGAAACAAAATTTGACGGCCAACACAAGCAACATAAACTCTTTGGGTCTTCA
AAACGATAGTACATGGTCAACTGGACGCAGTATTGGTGACGGTTGGCCTGATCCCTCATCTGATTCCAGT
TGGTTGCTTTTGAAAAATCTAACAGCACAGATTGATGGTCCTACTTTGCGTACACTGTGTATGCAGCATG
GGCCCCTTGTCAGCTTTCACCCGTATTTGAACCAAGGAATTGCCTTATGTAAATATACTACTCGTGAGGA
GGCGAACAAGGCGCAAATGGCGTTAAACAACTGTGTCCTCGCCAACACCACAATATTTGCTGAATCTCCC
AGCGAGAACGAGGTGCAAAGCATTATGCAGCACTTATAATCTAGAGGGCCCGCGGTTCGAAGGTAAGCCT
ATCCCTAACCCTCTCCTCGGTCTCGATTCTACGCGTACCGGTCATCATCACCATCACCATTGAGTTTAAA
CCCGCTGATCAGCCTCGACTGTGCCTTCTAAGGCCTGAGCTCGCTGATCAGCCTCGATCGAGGATCCAGA
CATGATAAGATACATTGATGAGTTTGGACAAACCACAACTAGAATGCAGTGAAAAAAATGCTTTATTTGT
GAAATTTGTGATGCTATTGCTTTATTTGTAACCATTATAAGCTGCAATAAACAAGTTAACAACAACAATT
GCATTCATTTTATGTTTCAGGTTCAGGGGGAGGTGTGGGAGGTTTTTTAAAGCAAGTAAAACCTCTACAA
ATGTGGTATGGCTGATTATGATCAGTCGACCGATGCCCTTGAGAGCCTTCAACCCAGTCAGCTCCTTCCG
GTGGGCGCGGGGCATGACTATCGTCGCCGCACTTATGACTGTCTTCTTTATCATGCAACTCGTAGGACAG
GTGCCGGCAGCGCTCTGGGTCATTTTCGGCGAGGACCGCTTTCGCTGGAGCGCGACGATGATCGGCCTGT
CGCTTGCGGTATTCGGAATCTTGCACGCCCTCGCTCAAGCCTTCGTCACTGGTCCCGCCACCAAACGTTT
CGGCGAGAAGCAGGCCATTATCGCCGGCATGGCGGCCGACGCGCTGGGCTACGTCTTGCTGGCGTTCGCG
ACGCGAGGCTGGATGGCCTTCCCCATTATGATTCTTCTCGCTTCCGGCGGCATCGGGATGCCCGCGTTGC
AGGCCATGCTGTCCAGGCAGGTAGATGACGACCATCAGGGACAGCTTCAAGGATCGCTCGCGGCTCTTAC
CAGCCAGCAAAAGGCCAGGAACCGTAAAAAGGCCGCGTTGCTGGCGTTTTTCCATAGGCTCCGCCCCCCT
GACGAGCATCACAAAAATCGACGCTCAAGTCAGAGGTGGCGAAACCCGACAGGACTATAAAGATACCAGG
CGTTTCCCCCTGGAAGCTCCCTCGTGCGCTCTCCTGTTCCGACCCTGCCGCTTACCGGATACCTGTCCGC
CTTTCTCCCTTCGGGAAGCGTGGCGCTTTCTCAATGCTCACGCTGTAGGTATCTCAGTTCGGTGTAGGTC
GTTCGCTCCAAGCTGGGCTGTGTGCACGAACCCCCCGTTCAGCCCGACCGCTGCGCCTTATCCGGTAACT
ATCGTCTTGAGTCCAACCCGGTAAGACACGACTTATCGCCACTGGCAGCAGCCACTGGTAACAGGATTAG
CAGAGCGAGGTATGTAGGCGGTGCTACAGAGTTCTTGAAGTGGTGGCCTAACTACGGCTACACTAGAAGG
ACAGTATTTGGTATCTGCGCTCTGCTGAAGCCAGTTACCTTCGGAAAAAGAGTTGGTAGCTCTTGATCCG
GCAAACAAACCACCGCTGGTAGCGGTGGTTTTTTTGTTTGCAAGCAGCAGATTACGCGCAGAAAAAAAGG
ATCTCAAGAAGATCCTTTGATCTTTTCTACGGGGTCTGACGCTCAGTGGAACGAAAACTCACGTTAAGGG
ATTTTGGTCATGAGATTATCAAAAAGGATCTTCACCTAGATCCTTTTAAATTAAAAATGAAGTTTTAAAT
CAATCTAAAGTATATATGAGTAAACTTGGTCTGACAGTTACCAATGCTTAATCAGTGAGGCACCTATCTC
AGCGATCTGTCTATTTCGTTCATCCATAGTTGCCTGACTCCCCGTCGTGTAGATAACTACGATACGGGAG
GGCTTACCATCTGGCCCCAGTGCTGCAATGATACCGCGAGACCCACGCTCACCGGCTCCAGATTTATCAG
CAATAAACCAGCCAGCCGGAAGGGCCGAGCGCAGAAGTGGTCCTGCAACTTTATCCGCCTCCATCCAGTC
TATTAATTGTTGCCGGGAAGCTAGAGTAAGTAGTTCGCCAGTTAATAGTTTGCGCAACGTTGTTGCCATT
GCTGCAGGCATCGTGGTGTCACGCTCGTCGTTTGGTATGGCTTCATTCAGCTCCGGTTCCCAACGATCAA
GGCGAGTTACATGATCCCCCATGTTGTGCAAAAAAGCGGTTAGCTCCTTCGGTCCTCCGATCGTTGTCAG
AAGTAAGTTGGCCGCAGTGTTATCACTCATGGTTATGGCAGCACTGCATAATTCTCTTACTGTCATGCCA
TCCGTAAGATGCTTTTCTGTGACTGGTGAGTACTCAACCAAGTCATTCTGAGAATAGTGTATGCGGCGAC
CGAGTTGCTCTTGCCCGGCGTCAACACGGGATAATACCGCGCCACATAGCAGAACTTTAAAAGTGCTCAT
CATTGGAAAACGTTCTTCGGGGCGAAAACTCTCAAGGATCTTACCGCTGTTGAGATCCAGTTCGATGTAA
CCCACTCGTGCACCCAACTGATCTTCAGCATCTTTTACTTTCACCAGCGTTTCTGGGTGAGCAAAAACAG
GAAGGCAAAATGCCGCAAAAAAGGGAATAAGGGCGACACGGAAATGTTGAATACTCATACTCTTCCTTTT
TCAATATTATTGAAGCATTTATCAGGGTTATTGTCTCATGAGCGGATACATATTTGAATGTATTTAGAAA
AATAAACAAATAGGGGTTCCGCGCACATTTCCCCGAAAAGTGCCACCTGACGTCTAAGAAACCATTATTA
TCATGACATTAACCTATAAAAATAGGCGTATCACGAGGCCCTTTCGT
Features (pLannotate 1.2.2; 10 found; start..end, strand, type, name):
     56..2568    +  promoter       Ac5 promoter: Drosophila melanogaster actin 5C promoter
   2588..3304    +  CDS            EGFP: EGFP is a basic (constitutively fluorescent) green fluorescent protein published in 1996, derived from Aequorea victoria. It is reported to be a rapidly-maturing weak dimer with moderate acid sensitivity.
   3347..6406    +  CDS            gw (fragment): GAWKY_DROME - Also known as GW182 From Drosophila melanogaster (Fruit fly).
   6432..6473    +  CDS            V5 tag: epitope tag from simian virus 5
   6573..6707    -  polyA_signal   SV40 poly(A) signal: SV40 polyadenylation signal
   6730..6814    -  CDS            large T antigen (fragment): large T antigen from SV40 (simian virus 40)
   6815..7285    +  CDS            TcR (fragment): tetracycline efflux protein; tet; confers resistance to tetracycline
   7329..7917    -  rep_origin     ori: high-copy-number ColE1/pMB1/pBR322/pUC origin of replication
   8088..8948    -  CDS            AmpR: β-lactamase; bla; confers resistance to ampicillin, carbenicillin, and related antibiotics
   8949..9053    -  promoter       AmpR promoter: bla
