[The description below was written by a language model from this plasmid's Addgene catalogue record and pLannotate feature annotations shown in this document.]
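Description:
pAc5.1B-EGFP-DmGW182-delM2-delDUF-delCterm_H is a 9,147-nt insect expression plasmid for producing a GFP-tagged deletion mutant of the Drosophila melanogaster GW182 protein (gene gw). The catalogue entry lists the backbone as unknown, although the name and annotated parts point to a pAc5.1-type vector. In bacteria it is maintained through a high-copy ColE1/pUC-type origin and selected with ampicillin via a β-lactamase gene under its own bla promoter. Small fragments annotated as tetracycline resistance and SV40 large T antigen sequence appear to be non-functional backbone remnants. No selection marker for insect cells is annotated.

The expression cassette is driven by the Drosophila actin 5C (Ac5) promoter, a strong constitutive promoter commonly used in fly cell lines. It is followed by EGFP and then a roughly 3.1-kb fragment of the gw coding sequence on the same strand, consistent with an N-terminal EGFP fusion. As the name indicates, this version of GW182 lacks the M2 region, the DUF region and the C-terminal region; the record does not give exact deletion boundaries. A V5 epitope tag lies shortly downstream of the insert, but the record does not state whether it is in frame and translated or preceded by a stop codon. An SV40 polyadenylation signal follows the cassette, though it is annotated on the opposite strand.

GW182 is a core component of microRNA-mediated silencing. The associated publication concerns how its silencing domain interacts with PABPC1 to promote translational repression and decay of microRNA targets, so this construct likely served as a domain-deletion mutant in that analysis. The depositor sequence may be theoretical rather than fully verified.
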