Addgene plasmid #146480: pAc5.1B-EGFP-DmGW182-delM2-delDUF-delCterm_H
Purpose: Insect Expression of DmGW182-delM2-delDUF-delCterm
Depositing lab: Elisa Izaurralde. Depositing organization: Max Planck Institute for Developmental Biology. Publication: The silencing domain of GW182 interacts with PABPC1 to promote translational repression and degradation of microRNA targets and is required for target release. Zekri L, Huntzinger E, Heimstadt S, Izaurralde E. Mol Cell Biol. 2009 Dec;29(23):6220-31. doi: 10.1128/MCB.01081-09. Epub 2009 Sep 21. PubMed 19797087.
Backbone
  Vector backbone: Unknown
  Vector type: Insect Expression
Growth in bacteria
  Bacterial resistance: Ampicillin, 100 μg/mL
  Growth temperature: 37°C
  Growth strain: DH5alpha
  Copy number: High Copy
Gene/Insert
  Gene/Insert name: DmGW182-delM2-delDUF-delCterm
  Species: D. melanogaster (fly)
  Entrez Gene: gw (a.k.a. Dmel_CG31992, CG11484, CG31992, CG9905, Dmel\CG31992, GQ182, GW, GW182, Gw, Gw182, anon-EST:Posey205, dGW182, gw182)
  Cloning method: Unknown
Terms and licenses: Academic/Nonprofit Terms; Industry Terms: Not Available to Industry
Depositor comments: Plasmids from this collection were made available to the research community and donated after the lab closed. Please note that the sequence provided by the depositing laboratory may be theoretical/predicted or based on Sanger sequencing results. There may be discrepancies between sequencing results obtained by Addgene and the depositor sequence. If an Addgene verified sequence is not available, please contact before placing your order to request that our lab fully sequence the plasmid.
How to cite: pAc5.1B-EGFP-DmGW182-delM2-delDUF-delCterm_H was a gift from Elisa Izaurralde (Addgene plasmid # 146480 ; http://n2t.net/addgene:146480 ; RRID:Addgene_146480)
